Addgene plasmid #102836: pBW_0004
Purpose: Binary vector containing Sr22 PI190945 allele driven by Sr33 promoter, Sr33 terminator
Depositing lab: Brande Wulff. Depositing organization: John Innes Centre. Publication: Extensive Genetic Variation at the Sr22 Wheat Stem Rust Resistance Gene Locus in the Grasses Revealed Through Evolutionary Genomics and Functional Analyses. Md Hatta MA, Ghosh S, Athiyannan N, Richardson T, Steuernagel B, Yu G, Rouse MN, Ayliffe M, Lagudah ES, Radhakrishnan GV, Periyannan SK, Wulff BBH. Mol Plant Microbe Interact. 2020 Nov;33(11):1286-1298. doi: 10.1094/MPMI-01-20-0018-R. Epub 2020 Oct 1. PubMed 32779520.
Backbone
  Vector backbone: pVecBARII
  Vector type: Plant Expression
  Selectable markers: Basta
Growth in bacteria
  Bacterial resistance: Spectinomycin, 50 μg/mL
  Growth temperature: 37°C
  Growth strain: DH5alpha
  Copy number: Unknown
Gene/Insert
  Gene/Insert name: Sr22 PI190945
  Species: Synthetic
  Insert size (bp): 9772
  Entrez Gene: NEWENTRY
  Promoter: Sr33 promoter
  Cloning method: Restriction Enzyme; 5′ cloning site NotI (not destroyed); 3′ cloning site NotI (not destroyed)
  Sequencing primers: 5′ CTTGAGTGCTGTTGGTCTTCC; 3′ TGCTTCAGGTGTGCTCTCAA
Terms and licenses: Academic/Nonprofit Terms; Industry Terms: Not Available to Industry
How to cite: pBW_0004 was a gift from Brande Wulff (Addgene plasmid # 102836 ; http://n2t.net/addgene:102836 ; RRID:Addgene_102836)
