[The description below was written by a language model from this plasmid's Addgene catalogue record and pLannotate feature annotations shown in this document.]
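Description:
pBW_0004 is a plant binary vector of about 21.9 kb built on the pVecBARII backbone, designed for Agrobacterium-mediated T-DNA transfer into plants. It is maintained in E. coli under spectinomycin selection, provided by the annotated aadA gene, which lies next to a sat-1 streptothricin acetyltransferase gene. The backbone carries a high-copy ColE1/pUC-type origin. It also carries a broad-host-range replication system consisting of oriV with its trans-acting activator trfA, which allows replication in Agrobacterium. In addition, there is an incP oriT and traJ for conjugal mobilisation, and the traJ annotation is interrupted by an IS1 insertion element. Several small fragments are also annotated (bla, tetR, bom, ocd). These appear to be remnants of the vector's construction history rather than functional parts.

Nopaline-type left and right border repeats define the T-DNA. Near the left border sits the plant selection cassette: a CaMV 35S promoter with the TMV Ω translational enhancer drives bar, which encodes phosphinothricin acetyltransferase, and the cassette ends in the OCS terminator. This cassette confers Basta (glufosinate) resistance on transformed tissue. The payload is a 9,772 bp insert cloned at retained NotI sites and listed as synthetic. It holds the PI190945 allele of the wheat stem rust resistance gene Sr22, placed under the promoter and terminator of Sr33, another stem rust resistance gene. The feature table leaves the roughly 10 kb stretch between the MCS remnant and the right-border side essentially unannotated, which is consistent with this insert. The short "chicken β-actin promoter" hit within that stretch is almost certainly spurious. A NOS promoter and a truncated nptII fragment lie near the right border. The associated publication examines genetic variation at the Sr22 locus, so the construct is evidently intended for testing this allele's function in transgenic plants.
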