Features (pLannotate 1.2.2; 25 found; start..end, strand, type, name):
    416..440     +  misc_feature   LB T-DNA repeat: left border repeat from nopaline C58 T-DNA
    495..1298    +  CDS            IBMP_CAMVB (fragment): Experimental evidence at protein level: Swiss-Prot protein existence level 1. Enhances the ribosomal termination-reinitiation event leading to the translation of major open reading frames on the polycistronic viral RNAs. From Cauliflower mosaic virus (strain Bari 1) (CaMV).
   1482..1827    +  promoter       CaMV 35S promoter: strong constitutive promoter from cauliflower mosaic virus
   1857..1912    +  misc_feature   TMV Ω: translational enhancer from the tobacco mosaic virus 5'-leader sequence (Gallie et al., 1988)
   1914..2462    +  CDS            bar: PAT_STRHY - Experimental evidence at protein level: Swiss-Prot protein existence level 1. Inactivates phosphinothricin (PPT) by transfer of an acetyl group from acetyl CoA. Can also acetylate demethylphosphinothricin but not PTT or glutamate. This enzyme is an effector of phosphinothricin tripeptide (PTT or bialaphos) resistance. From Streptomyces hygroscopicus. Introduced by genetic manipulation and expressed in glufosinate-tolerant maize by Dekalb Genetics.
   2488..3195    +  terminator     OCS terminator: octopine synthase terminator
   3196..3215    +  misc_feature   MCS (fragment): pUC18/19 multiple cloning site
   7834..7851    +  promoter       chicken β-actin promoter (fragment): contains a 21-bp deletion relative to the standard chicken β-actin promoter
  12961..12983   -  promoter       NOS promoter (fragment): nopaline synthase promoter
  12989..13038   -  CDS            KanR (fragment): fusion between an N-terminal peptide of nopaline synthase and Tn5 aminoglycoside phosphotransferase; nos-nptII; confers resistance to kanamycin
  13039..13222   -  promoter       NOS promoter: nopaline synthase promoter NOS promoter
  13378..13402   +  misc_feature   RB T-DNA repeat: right border repeat from nopaline C58 T-DNA
  13549..13911   -  CDS            ocd (fragment): OCD_AGRFC - Experimental evidence at protein level: Swiss-Prot protein existence level 1. Catalyzes the conversion of L-ornithine into L-proline with release of ammonia. Is involved in the utilization of nopaline, a catabolic pathway that proceeds through L-arginine and L-ornithine to L-proline. Nopaline is a predominant opine in plant cells transformed with Ti plasmid pTiC58. From Agrobacterium fabrum (strain C58 / ATCC 33970) (Agrobacterium tumefaciens (strain C58)).
  13903..14517   +  rep_origin     oriV: origin of replication for the bacterial F plasmid
  15203..15988   -  CDS            aadA: S3AD_SHIFL - Experimental evidence at protein level: Swiss-Prot protein existence level 1. Mediates bacterial resistance to the antibiotics streptomycin and spectinomycin. From Shigella flexneri.
  16049..16570   -  CDS            sat-1: STA_ECOLX - Protein inferred from homology: Swiss-Prot protein existence level 3. Involved in resistance to streptothricin, a broad-spectrum antibiotic produced by streptomycetes (PubMed:1850404). Detoxifies streptothricin via acetylation of the beta amino group of the first beta-lysyl moiety of streptothricin (By similarity). From Escherichia coli.
  16666..16913   +  CDS            bla(M) (fragment): β-lactamase lacking the signal sequence; bla(M); allows cytosolic expression of β-lactamase
  17085..17673   +  rep_origin     ori: high-copy-number ColE1/pMB1/pBR322/pUC origin of replication
  17859..17912   -  misc_feature   bom (fragment): basis of mobility region from pBR322
  18894..19013   -  CDS            tetR (fragment): TETR1_ECOLX - Experimental evidence at protein level: Swiss-Prot protein existence level 1. TetR is the repressor of the tetracycline resistance element; its N-terminal region forms a helix-turn-helix structure and binds DNA. Binding of tetracycline to TetR reduces the repressor affinity for the tetracycline resistance gene (tetA) promoter operator sites. From Escherichia coli.
  19033..20181   -  CDS            trfA: trans-acting replication protein that binds to and activates oriV
  20453..20806   -  CDS            traJ: oriT-recognizing protein; traJ
  20806..21573   -  mobile_element IS1: prokaryotic transposable element IS1
  21574..21600   -  CDS            traJ (fragment): oriT-recognizing protein; traJ
  21633..21742   -  oriT           oriT: incP origin of transfer
>Addgene plasmid #102836 | pBW_0004 | addgene full sequence | sequence record 200226 | Addgene NGS Result
GTCGACGATCGTCAACGTTCACTTCTAAAGAAATAGCGCCACTCAGCTTCCTCAGCGGCTTTATCCAGCG
ATTTCCTATTATGTCGGCATAGTTCTCAAGATCGACAGCCTGTCACGGTTAAGCGAGAAATGAATAAGAA
GGCTGATAATTCGGATCTCTGCGAGGGAGATGATATTTGATCACAGGCAGCAACGCTCTGTCATCGTTAC
AATCAACATGCTACCCTCCGCGAGATCATCCGTGTTTCAAACCCGGCAGCTTAGTTGCCGTTCTTCCGAA
TAGCATCGGTAACATGAGCAAAGTCTGCCGCCTTACAACGGCTCTCCCGCTGACGCCGTCCCGGACTGAT
GGGCTGCCTGTATCGAGTGGTGATTTTGTGCCGAGCTGCCGGTCGGGGAGCTGTTGGCTGGCTGGTGGCA
GGATATATTGTGGTGTAAACAAATTGACGCTTAGACAACTTAATAACACATTGCGGACGTTTTTAATGTA
CTGAATTCCAATCCCACAAAAATCTGAGCTTAACAGCACAGTTGCTCCTCTCAGAGCAGAATCGGGTATT
CAACACCCTCATATCAACTACTACGTTGTGTATAACGGTCCACATGCCGGTATATACGATGACTGGGGTT
GTACAAAGGCGGCAACAAACGGCGTTCCCGGAGTTGCACACAAGAAATTTGCCACTATTACAGAGGCAAG
AGCAGCAGCTGACGCGTACACAACAAGTCAGCAAACAGACAGGTTGAACTTCATCCCCAAAGGAGAAGCT
CAACTCAAGCCCAAGAGCTTTGCTAAGGCCCTAACAAGCCCACCAAAGCAAAAAGCCCACTGGCTCACGC
TAGGAACCAAAAGGCCCAGCAGTGATCCAGCCCCAAAAGAGATCTCCTTTGCCCCGGAGATTACAATGGA
CGATTTCCTCTATCTTTACGATCTAGGAAGGAAGTTCGAAGGTGAAGGTGACGACACTATGTTCACCACT
GATAATGAGAAGGTTAGCCTCTTCAATTTCAGAAAGAATGCTGACCCACAGATGGTTAGAGAGGCCTACG
CAGCAGGTCTCATCAAGACGATCTACCCGAGTAACAATCTCCAGGAGATCAAATACCTTCCCAAGAAGGT
TAAAGATGCAGTCAAAAGATTCAGGACTAATTGCATCAAGAACACAGAGAAAGACATATTTCTCAAGATC
AGAAGTACTATTCCAGTATGGACGATTCAAGGCTTGCTTCATAAACCAAGGCAAGTAATAGAGATTGGAG
TCTCTAAAAAGGTAGTTCCTACTGAATCTAAGGCCATGCATGGAGTCTAAGATTCAAATCGAGGATCTAA
CAGAACTCGCCGTGAAGACTGGCGAACAGTTCATACAGAGTCTTTTACGACTCAATGACAAGAAGAAAAT
CTTCGTCAACATGGTGGAGCACGACACTCTGGTCTACTCCAAAAATGTCAAAGATACAGTCTCAGAAGAC
CAAAGGGCTATTGAGACTTTTCAACAAAGGATAATTTCGGGAAACCTCCTCGGATTCCATTGCCCAGCTA
TCTGTCACTTCATCGAAAGGACAGTAGAAAAGGAAGGTGGCTCCTACAAATGCCATCATTGCGATAAAGG
AAAGGCTATCATTCAAGATCTCTCTGCCGACAGTGGTCCCAAAGATGGACCCCCACCCACGAGGAGCATC
GTGGAAAAAGAAGACGTTCCAACCACGTCTTCAAAGCAAGTGGATTGATGTGACATCTCCACTGACGTAA
GGGATGACGCACAATCCCACTATCCTTCGCAAGACCCTTCCTCTATATAAGGAAGTTCATTTCATTTGGA
GAGGACACGCTCGAGTATAAGAGCTCTATTTTTACAACAATTACCAACAACAACAAACAACAAACAACAT
TACAATTACTATTTACAATTACCATGAGCCCAGAACGACGCCCGGCCGACATCCGCCGTGCCACCGAGGC
GGACATGCCGGCGGTCTGCACCATCGTCAACCACTACATCGAGACAAGCACGGTCAACTTCCGTACCGAG
CCGCAGGAACCGCAGGAGTGGACGGACGACCTCGTCCGTCTGCGGGAGCGCTATCCCTGGCTCGTCGCCG
AGGTGGACGGCGAGGTCGCCGGCATCGCCTACGCGGGCCCCTGGAAGGCACGCAACGCCTACGACTGGAC
GGCCGAGTCAACCGTGTACGTCTCCCCCCGCCACCAGCGGACGGGACTGGGCTCCACGCTCTACACCCAC
CTGCTGAAGTCCCTGGAGGCACAGGGCTTCAAGAGCGTGGTCGCTGTCATCGGGCTGCCCAACGACCCGA
GCGTGCGCATGCACGAGGCGCTCGGATATGCCCCCCGCGGCATGCTGCGGGCGGCCGGCTTCAAGCACGG
GAACTGGCATGACGTGGGTTTCTGGCAGCTGGACTTCAGCCTGCCGGTACCGCCCCGTCCGGTCCTGCCC
GTCACCGAGATTTGATGACCCGGGGGATCCTAGAGTCCTGCTTTAATGAGATATGCGAGACGCCTATGAT
CGCATGATATTTGCTTTCAATTCTGTTGTGCACGTTGTAAAAAACCTGAGCATGTGTAGCTCAGATCCTT
ACCGCCGGTTTCGGTTCATTCTAATGAATATATCACCCGTTACTATCGTATTTTTATGAATAATATTCTC
CGTTCAATTTACTGATTGTACCCTACTACTTATATGTACAATATTAAAATGAAAACAATATATTGTGCTG
AATAGGTTTATAGCGACATCTATGATAGAGCGCCACAATAACAAACAATTGCGTTTTATTATTACAAATC
CAATTTTAAAAAAAGCGGCAGAACCGGTCAAACCTAAAAGACTGATTACATAAATCTTATTCAAATTTCA
AAAGTGCCCCAGGGGCTAGTATCTACGACACACCGAGCGGCGAACTAATAACGCTCACTGAAGGGAACTC
CGGTTCCCCGCCGGCGCGCATGGGTGAGATTCCTTGAAGTTGAGTATTGGCCGTCCGCTCTACCGAAAGT
TACGGGCACCATTCAACCCGGTCCAGCACGGCGGCCGGGTAACCGACTTGCTGCCCCGAGAATTATGCAG
CATTTTTTTGGTGTATGTGGGCCCCAAATGAAGTGCAGGTCAAACCTTGACAGTGACGACAAATCGTTGG
GCGGGTCCAGGGCGAATTTTGCGACAACATGTCGAGGCTCAGCAGGACCTGCAGGCATGCAAGCTCTAGA
GCGGCCGCTTTAAGAGTGTTGAGGATGTGCTTACTTAAATTTCAAAAGGGCTATTTAGGGATAATATTTG
GTGAAGCATGGCTGGTGGACTGACCATAGGTACCCACTGAATAAACATATCAGCCCAAAGGCAGAGGGTA
TCCCTCCCTGTAATACGTACTAGTATTCGAGGAGCGTGCTAAAGTAGTATCCTCTCTTGATGCTCCTCGT
CTCCCTCCACTGAGTACTCCCTTCCTCTCCTCATTCTCATCTCAGTCCTCTCCTCCTCCCTCGAATAAGA
TAGATCCGCCCTTGTTGCTGATCTCATCTCGCCTCCTATTGGCCTCGCCCCTGCCAACTGACTGCTCTAT
TGGTGACCGTGGACTTTTTGGGTATATATATTTCCTGTCGATTTGTTTCCACTTAAAGTAGCAATGCTTG
GATCTAAAACTTATTACTTCTCCTGCTTCAGATTCTGATCCATTTGTGTTGATTGAACTCAGGGTGGGAT
CGTGGGGCTCTGTATCTATCTAGGATGGATATTCCAAGCAATTTACTCTCTTGAGTGCTGTTGGTCTTCC
TCTGCTCCTCGTCTCCGCTTCCTCTCAGTCTCCTCCATTGCGCTGCCTGGAACAGATCGATCCGCCTTGT
TGCTGATCTCATCCATCCTCCGTGGAGATTTCGGGTGGCAGTTTCCAGTGACTATTCAGAGCACCATACT
AGTGGCCTGGTAAAAATTTCCCTCCCATCTTTCTTGCTATTCTCTTCTTATTAATCTGCTGATTTGCTTG
ATGGTAAGTTCTTACTTATTCTTCCAGATCGAGTGAAGCGACATCCGCCGCCGTCTTGTCCCCTACGACG
CCGCTGTGTTCTGCTCTGTCCTCCTCTGCCGGTGAAGCATCAACGGTGACGGCCATCCGGTGTTGACGCC
GCGGCTGTGTTCTCCTCTGCCGTGAAGTATCAAAGGTGGGTTTGGATGGATATCACAGTTTGGATTGGCA
ACTCTGTTCTATAGCTCGTTGAAATTAAAGCTTCACACAGTTTTGATTGGATTACAGCTCCCCATATTCA
TCTATTTTGCACCATGCATCGAATCCACTGACCTCCACACGCTCACGGATCTGGCCTCTGGTGCCCACAC
GCTCACGGATCCGACAGAGTGCTCCCTTCCTATCATCTCAGTCCTCATCTCCTGGTCGATCCGGCTTCTT
GTTTGGTGAGCTCGTCCAACCTCCGAGCTCGCCCCTGACACCTGTGGAGTGGAGGTATATTTCTTTCCAG
CTGAAGTACGCTTGGATCTAAAAACTTACGTCTCCTGCTTCACTGCTTGCTTGGGAGTCTGATCGATTTG
TGTTGGTTGAATCATTTGGGGTGGCAGTGGAGCAGCTAGCAAGAATCATGGAGTTTCCAATCATTATTCA
GAGCACCACGCATGGAATCCACTGACCTGGTAACTTTGTCTCATCTTTCTTGCTACTGAAATCTTCCACA
TCCCCACCTTCCTTGTTCATCTGCTGATTTCCCAGATTATACTTCCAGATTGAGTGAAGCGCCGTCTTGT
CCCCTCACGGATCTGGCCTCTGGTGCCCAGCCGCCGCTTTCGCTTCGTTGTCCGACGAGGCCACCGCCGC
TGTGTTCTGCTCTGCCGTGAAGCACAAAAAGGTGGGGTCTTCCTCTGCTCTTTCTCCACTGACGGCGATC
CGACCTTGACACCCGTGGCCGTGGCAGTGGGGTCTTCCTCTGCTCTGTTTTTTTACCAGTTATTGGATCT
AAAAAGGGATCTAAAAGTTATTACTTCTCCTGCTTGAGATTCTGACCGATTTGTGTTGATTGAATCCAGG
GTGGGGTCGTGGGGCTCTGTATCTATCTAGTACGGAGTACCACTGTATTCCAAGCAATTTACTCTCTTGA
CTGCTGTTGGACTTCCTCTGTCCCCGCTTCCATTGTGCTGCCTTGAACAGATCCATCCACCTTGTTGCTA
ATCTCATCCAACCTCCGGGTATGTTTCTTGTCGATTTGTTTCCAGTAAAGTAGCAATGCTTGGGTCTAAA
AAGTCATTGCTTCTCCTGCTTGACGAGTCTCATTGATTTGCCCAGTCATTATTCAGAGCACCATGCATCC
AAGGCGCTGACCCGGCTATAAGTTTTTATTACAGGGCCGCCGTGTTGTCCCCATCGAGCAAAGCGTTTAA
TCCACTGACCCGCTTCGTTGTCCGCACAGCGTGACCATCCGACGAAGACGCCGCCGTTGTGTTCTGCTCT
CCTCTGAAGCATCAAAAGGTGGGCTTGGTCCAGATCCCCACATTCATCGATTTGGCTTGCCAACTCAGTT
CCACCAGAGCTTGGATTGTGTTACAGATCCCTAAATTCATCGATTTGCAGGTTTCAGCTGATTGATCAAG
AGAGCTCTCAATGATGGCGGAAGTTCTGGTGAGCGCATCCACAGGGGCAATGGGTTCCCTCCTGCGGAAG
TTGGGAGCTATGTTGACGGATGAATACAAGCTGCTCAAGAACGTCCGTGGGGACATCAAGTTCCTCAAGG
ACGAGCTGGAGGTCATGTGCGCGTTCCTCCTCAAGATGTCAGATGTGGAGGAGCCTGACGAACCAACAAA
GCTGCGTGTGACGGCGGTGCGGGAGATGTCCTATAAGATAGAGGACAACATCGACAAGTTCATGGTCCTC
GTGGAACACGAGTCCTCCTGCTCCGAGGCGGCTCATGGCGTCGCCAAGCTCATGGACAAGTGCAAGAACT
TGCTGCCGGACATCAAGACCCGCCGCAGGATCGCCAAGGAGGTCAAAGACATCAAGAAAGAAATTAAGGA
TGTCAGCGACAGATTTTCAAGGTACCAGATCTTGTTCTCTTTACAGTACTATTAGTACCTACCATCAGAT
TTGTGACCGATTTGTTGCCACTCAAGGTACAAGATTGACGAGTCCTCCTCCTCTATGCCGGCAAAAGGCA
AGGTCGACCCTCGACTTCGTGCAGTCTACAAAGACGCCGCAGAGCTCGTCGGAATTGATGGACCAAAGGA
TGAACTTGTCAAGTGGCTGAATGAGAAAGAGGGCCAATCACTGAAATCTGTCTCTATTGTTGGATATGGA
GGGTTGGGCAAGACCACGCTCGCCAACCAGATCCGGGTCAACCTTGGAGCGACCTTCGACTGCGGGGCTT
TTGTCTCGATTTCACGCAAGCCTGACATGAAGGCGATATTAAGATCTATATTATCGCAAATCACCAAGAA
AGACGAGGCTTGCTCTAGATTAGATGATATACAACTCATCATCGACAAGATTCGAGAATTCCTCCAAGAC
ACAAGGTATGTATGTGAGATCTACTACGAAGTAACATTGCTTAATTAGCTCATGCATAATCCGTTGCCTA
GAATTTTGCTAATGAGATTGCTTTGTGTGATTTACTTTCGTCCTCAACTTGTATGACTGCGCTTAAACTT
TCAAGTCATTGTTTCTTGCAACTTATGTCGATCTGTTCACTAATTAAGATATAGCTAAAATGTGTTTGCC
AATTTCTGTCGCCACACATTTTCTAATTTGATTGCCACAGGTTTGTTAAACTTGCGGCTATGTTCTGTTT
ATTAAATAATTGTGACATGGCGTCAGTCAAAACAATAAAGTACATGCAATTCCCTCTCTTTTGTACAAGA
TAAATATCCGCACGCACTACATGACTGCAAATATATCTATCTTCTAAGGACCCAAAGCACTTGCATGTGC
AGACCATTGTTACCGGATATGCAGTACATTAGGTTTGTGATTAGCCACTTTAAGAACATAGGGTTTCTAG
AGGCTATAAACCTACGGTTATCAGTATTATAATCTTGAATGGATATCAAACATCCGTTGAAGAATCTATG
CCCATAACACAAAAAGAGAAAAGGGAAGAATTAATCATAGTCAGATCGGACCAGCCTGACTAGCGTAACA
TAATGACAACAGTAGGTTGTTGCGTCTTTCCTGGTTTCGTAGCAATTTGCATGACGAATTGAGGCGCAGA
GCCACCACTCAATATGTGGTCCTACCAATCATGAGGAAATAACTTGTTACCAAAATGACAAAAGAAAATA
GGTAGTCCCCATCATTGTTTCAATATCTATCCTCTTGCGAACATGCTATTGGCAGTGGCAAAACATTGTA
CCTTGCCACTGGCAACAGCTGCCTTTACTCGGCCTGAGCATTCATATTTTTTTCCTCTTGGTTGTTAAAT
CTTGCTATTTTTCGCTTGCCTTCTATGGCAATCTTTTTTTTTCTTATATTGCCACCAAATTGTATCTAAG
AGCAACTCCAACACGCCGACGCAATTTTTGTCCATTTAGATCGGCCAAGCGGACGGGGTGTCTGGTTTTG
CCTTTGGGTGGTGCGCCTACGCATTAGTCCGCGTGGGCATTTAAAAAACTTAAAAAGCTTAAAATAATTA
AATATAAATAAAAATGCATATTAAAGCCCGTCAAAGTCCACATAATTAAACATAATACATTAATATATTA
ATAAAAAACAGCCGCCCCAGCCCGCAGCCCTAGGCGTCTTCGTCGGAGGAGTGGGTGAGGTCGAAGAATG
CCGGCAGCTCAGCCCACGGGAAGGCCTGCTGGTGGGCAGCCAGCACCGCCTGCTCCGCTGTCTGCGGCGG
CGGCGGCCCTACCTGGCACCGCGCACGCCTCCTCCTCGCGCTCCTGCCGCTCCTCCTCCTCATCGCACGC
CCAACGAAGTTTTGGCGCTCCTCCCCCTCGGGTTCCCGCTGCATGCGGACCTGGCCGTCGTACCGCTCCT
CCTCCAGCGTGCGGTCCTTCCACGCCACGAGGTAGGCCGCCTCCTCCTCCATCACGCACAGCCAAATGGG
CGGCTTGCTCATCCGCTTGCAGACGATGCCCTGCCATTGGTAAACGCCGGTGGGCGCGGGTGGTGCTAGC
GCTGGTGCAGGCGGTGACGATGTGGCTGGTGGTCCCGGCAGGTAGACACTATAGCTGGCGGCCGATAGCT
GCAGCGTGTCATCGAGGCCAGACCACTAGGAGTCCTCGCACTAAGACTCCTCGGTGACGTGATGGGCCCC
CTCCTCCAATGCCTTGAGGAACGCCGCCTCCTCCTCAACCTACTATTTGACCACCGGTGGCGGCGGTGGA
GGGCAGGCTTCGAGCTGGACGGCGTCGCGGAGGCGCACATGGTGCTCGATGGTGAACCAGACTTCTCAGT
TAGGGGAGTCTGGCCTCGATGGGTGGAGTCGCGACGCTGCTCTGGCGTCAGGAGAGCACGCCGGGCCCGA
ATCTCGTTGGCGCGCGCACGCTCGGACTGTGGCACCGCCGGCACTGGAATGTGGTGGGGGTCGAGGTGCC
AGCCGTGGGGGAAGTTCACGTCCGGCCACGGCAGTGAGACGCGGTACTCCCGGTGGTACTAACTACGCGT
GGTGCACCGGGATGTACTGGTGGTCCCGTGGCGCTGCCGCCCTCCCATCCCGCAGCGCCGACACCAATGC
GAACCCCTTCGCTGCCGGCCTCACCGGCCCTTGCAACGAGCCGGCCTCGTGGTCGTGCTTGCCTTGCCCT
TACCTTTGCCAAAGAAACCCATGACGGCTAGGGTTTTCTGTCACCGGCGAGGGAGCAGATGTGGACTAGA
GTGGGAGGAGAAGTGGATGAGGCCCGCCCCGCCGCACCCTTGCAATTAAAAAGGGCGTGATCCGGACGTT
TCTAGTCACTGCCATGCGGGCCCGAGGTAGGTGGGCGCCATTGACTACGTCTGTGGTGGTAGTTGGCTGG
CAGACACGCCAGCCCGAGGCGCACACCGAGCGGACGCGCAACACGTCCGTCTCGTGTTCGTGTGAACGCA
AATCAGGCACAAATTTGGGCTGGAAATGCGTCTACATGGATGCCGAACGGACGTGATTTGGGTTTGTGTC
CGCACGTTGGGCCGGCGTTTTTGTGCCTTTCGACCCTAATGGACACACACGGACCAAATCCGTTGGCGTG
TTAGAGTTGCTTGTACCTAGTACTACTATGTGTGGAGTTGTTATCTTTGAGTTTCTCCCCCATCTGTAGC
TGTGTATTATTGTGAGATGCTCTCAGGATTTCACTTATTTTAGATAATGACAACTTTCTTGATGCTAGAC
AATTACATCAAGGTGTATTATATCTAGGATGCACACAGATGTGAGATTGTTTCAGGATTTTAGGTTACTT
GGTAGGTGTTACTATAAATATCTAATGAGCTCTAATGTGTATGTTCATGAAACTGTGTTGCAGGTACTTT
ATCATAATTGATGATATATGGGAGTTAGGAACATGGGAAACTTTGAAATGTGCATTTGTCAAGAATACAT
TGGGCAGCAGAATAATTATCACAACACGTATAGTTGATGTTGCCAAATCTTGTTCTCCTTCTAGTGAAGA
TCTTGTCTATGAGATGAAACCACTCAGTGAGGCTGACTCGAAGAAATTGTTTTTCAAGAGGATATTTGGC
TGTGAAGAAAGCTGTCCTGATAGCTTGAAAGAAGCTGCCAATGATATTTTGAAAAAATGCCGTGGCCTAC
CTCTGGCCATCAATGCCATTTCTAGCGTGTTGGTCACAACAAGGGAAACAAAAGAAGAGTGGGATCGGGT
GCGACATTCAATACGCTCTTCAAAGGTCAAAAGTGATATAATAGAAACCATGAATTACATATTGTCTCTT
AGTTATTTTGATCTTCCCCACCACCTAAGAAGCTGCTTATTGTACCTGGCTCTGTTTCCTGAAGACCAAT
TGATTGGAAGGAAGCGGTTAGTACGCAGATGGATTTCTGAAGGCTTTATCCATGGAGAAAGTGGACAAGA
TCTCATGGAATTAGGAGAGGAATATTTTCACCAGCTTGTGAACAGAAGTCTAATACAGCCCGGCAACATA
GGGTATGACGGCAAGGCAATGTATTGCCGAGTCCATGACACCATCCTTGATTTCCTAATTGACAAATCCT
CTGAAGAGAACATGTGTACTGTCCTAAAGAAACAATGCAAGCCTAATGGCATAGTTCGTCGGCTCTCTCT
AATGGGGAATGAGGATGAAGAAATCGTGGAGCAATTGGATCTGTCACACGCTCGGTCAATCACTGCTTTT
GGGGATATCAAGCTATTGCCTTCGCTTGGGAGGTCAAAATGCTTGCGCGTGCTAGACTTGCAAGACTGCG
ATCAGTTGGAAAATCATCATATCAAGGATATTGAAAGACTCTATCAGCTAAGATACTTGGATATCTCTTC
TACAGGAATCACGGAGCTTCCCAGGCAAATTGGGGAGTTGCTGTATCTAGAGACGCTAGTTGCCTATGGA
TTACGTGAGCTTCCTGAAAGCACAAGTCGGCTACAACGACTGGCACGTTTGTTTGTTTACTCTGGTTGTA
AGCTTCCAGGTGGGTTGGGAAACTTGATAAACTTGCAAGAGCTTGACTGCGTTGATGCCTTGCATTTGAA
GCATGTGGAAGAGCTCGGCAAACTAACAAATCTGAGAAAGCTGAGTATTAAATTGGACACTGGTGGGATT
GAAGGCAACAAATTAGAAGAGTCCAAGGAAAAGCTGGTGTCCTCTCTCTGTAAACTGGACGAATGCGGCC
TCCTTTCCCTGAGTATTGATTATTATCTGAGAGAAAAGGATGGAGAAGAGCCGTTCCTCCCTGCTTTGGG
TTGTATCCAGGAGGTTTTTGTATATGGACAAGATATCAGCCGGATTAGCAGATGGCTCGCGTCACTTCCC
AACCTACACGGGTTGCTTTTGGACAATCCGAAGATAGAGCAGCAGGATATTGAGATGATTGGATTGATAC
CCAATCTGATCGATTTGACACTGTATTTACGCATAACAGACGACGCTGGGCGGCTCATCATCAAGCGTGA
AGGATTTCAACAGTTGCAGAGGTTTGAGCTTTCCCGTATTCGTATGGGGGATTTAATGTTTGAACCGGGG
GCTATGCCGAGGCTCAAGGAGCTTATACTCTACCACTTCATCGAAAAGCCCAAATCTGGTGCGGTCGATT
TCGACTTTGGCATCCAACACCTCTCCAGCCTTGCTCGCCTCACTGTCGGCTTATTATGCGTTGGCTCGAC
GGCGGCGGAAGTAGAGGCTGCGGAGGATGCTTTCAAGAGCATGGCCGAGGCGAACCCCAACCGTCCAATA
CTGGAGATGACAAGACTTTATCCGCAGCATATGTTACAAGACGAGCAAATAGGTATGACAGGCTCAGGTA
CTATTAACTAGTTTGTACTTTTGTCTTGGTGAGCAGTAGATCAAAAGATGTGCATATGCTTCAATCTTTT
TTCCGGTAATCTATTTCAGCTACAACGCCGGCCGTCAAGTCCTAGGCTTCTGACGTTGCTTCAGGTGTGC
TCTCAATCTATACATATTTACTCATCATATTATTCTCCACCTTTTTTTCCATCTCTAGAGCTCAGCTTGT
CATTGCATTGTTCAATTGTGCTTCTCTAGCAGCTACGGAAATTCTGAACAGGCAAAGGTAATTTTACAGA
AGTTTCTTTGGCATAAGTATCTGAGAAAAATGCACTTGGCACAATTTACCTTTTCGCAGTAGAAAAGAGT
CAGTGGATCATACCTTCTTAATTGTTCGATTGCTCGTAATACTTGGGGGCACTCTATGATTGCTGTGTGC
TTTTAGTTTTGATATAGTTCCTGTTAGCATGGACAGACTGTGTGATTGGTTCATGAATTTCAGGGTGGTT
CTAATGAGGAAATGATGCTTGCTTCAGAAATAGTTTCCATTTGTACCTAAGCTGTGTAGTTGGTAAAGTT
GCATTTTGGATGTTCTGTTGGTATAGCTTACAGAAGAAAGACTTGCGTTGTGCAGGTACCAGGGGCGCAG
GTTACTGCTAGTGGCGTCTGAGATGTTTCATAAACGTTGGGTGGGCACCGGTCATGCAAAAAATTGAAGG
ATAAAAAGGTTCCGAGAGGTTGTGTGATGTGCTCCTTTTAAATGGCAGTCGCTTGCATAAAGAGATGTTG
CTTGGTTTTTTAGTAAAGCGTTGTAGTAAGTTGCTCTGTTTCGGCTGAGAGCCATCGTTGTTGCTGTCTG
TTACATCGAATGGCTGGCTCATGTCATGTTGATGTTTTTTTTATCTGAACCGGACAAACCTGAGGGTGTA
GTATCATGTTTGTAATGACTGAAATTCTGGGCTCACCCGAGCTCCTTAATTCGTAAACAACTGCGACTCA
TTGTTGGATTCCTTACTTCAGAAAATATTTACTTGCTCTGGCTCATACAGCTCTGCATGTTTTGTAGTGG
TTTGTCGCTGTTTAGGTGCTGCTTCAGACTCCTGGTACCTTTGGCCGCTGCTGCTACTGCATGAGCTTTG
TATGGCATTGTTAGTATAGTTTGGTGTCATTGGGTTTTCGCCCCATGGTGAGTGTCCATTGCGCGCACTC
GCAGCGGTTTCCTGGCGATAAGTTGAACTTGATCTTTCTCTTTCCCACCTCCTAAACGTCTATTCAGACT
TGTGTATATTTGCATTACGGGGATTACCCGAGTTCAAAAATAAATATTATTTACTAGTTCTGCCAATGTG
TTTCCGTTACATACAAATAAAAGGGTGCTTCCAGCTACAAGTATATTTTTGAGAAGGGCCATTGCAAAAC
GAAATGAAGCCCAAATTCTACCAACATGTTTCTGTCACATATACATTAAAAAAACGGTGTAAATGTCCCG
TCAAAAAAGGGTGTATGTAGGAAAAGGAGTTCGACGCCGCCAGCTCCCTCCTAACGCTCAGATTGTCTTC
GCGGCCGCCACCGCGGCTGAGTGGCTCCTTCAAGCTTGCGGATCCGGGCGGAAATAGGTAAAGAAGTTGC
GGATAAGGTAATTGCCATTGCAGATTATTTGGATTGAGAGTGAATATGAGACTCTAATTGGATACCGAGG
GGAATTTATGGAACGTCAGTGGAGCATTTTTGACAAGAAATATTTGCTAGCTGATAGTGACCTTAGGCGA
CTTTTGAACGCGCAATAATGGTTTCTGACGTATGTGCTTAGCTCATTAAACTCCAGAAACCCGCGGCTGA
GTGGCTCCTTCAACGTTGCGGTTCTGTCAGTTCCAAACGTAAAACGGCTTGTCCCGCGTCATCGGCGGGG
GTCATAACGTGACTCCCTTAATTCTCCGCTCATGATCAGATTGTCGTTTCCCGCCTTCAGTTTAAACTAT
CAGTGTTTGACAGGATATATTGGCGGGTAAACCTAAGAGAAAAGAGCGTTTATTAGAATAATCGGATATT
TAAAAGGGCGTGAAAAGGTTTATCCGTTCGTCCATTTGTATGTGCATGCCAACCACAGGGTTCCCCTCGG
GAGTGCTTGGCATTCCGTGCGATAATGACTTCTGTTCAACCACCCAAACGTCGGAAAGCCTGACGACGGA
GCAGCATTCCAAAAAGATCCCTTGGCTCGTCTGGGTCGGCTAGAAGGTCGAGTGGGCTGCTGTGGCTTGA
TCCCTCAACGCGGTCGCGGACGTAGCGCAGCGCCGAAAAATCCTCGATCGCAAATCCGACGCTGTCGAAA
AGCGTGATCTGCTTGTCGCTCTTTCGGCCGACGTCCTGGCCAGTCATCACGCGCCAAAGTTCCGTCACAG
GATGATCTGGCGCGAGTTGCTGGATCTCGCCTTCAATCCGGGTCTGTGGCGGGAACTCCACGAAAATATC
CGAACGCAGCAAGATCGTCGACCCTTTCCGACGCTCACCGGGCTGGTTGCCCTCGCCGCTGGGCTGGCGG
CCGTCTATGGCCCTGCAAACGCGCCAGAAACGCCGTCGAAGCCGTGTGCGAGACACCGCGGCCGGCCGCC
GGCGTTGTGGATACCTCGCGGAAAACTTGGCCCTCACTGACAGATGAGGGGCGGACGTTGACACTTGAGG
GGCCGACTCACCCGGCGCGGCGTTGACAGATGAGGGGCAGGCTCGATTTCGGCCGGCGACGTGGAGCTGG
CCAGCCTCGCAAATCGGCGAAAACGCCTGATTTTACGCGAGTTTCCCACAGATGATGTGGACAAGCCTGG
GGATAAGTGCCCTGCGGTATTGACACTTGAGGGGCGCGACTACTGACAGATGAGGGGCGCGATCCTTGAC
ACTTGAGGGGCAGAGTGCTGACAGATGAGGGGCGCACCTATTGACATTTGAGGGGCTGTCCACAGGCAGA
AAATCCAGCATTTGCAAGGGTTTCCGCCCGTTTTTCGGCCACCGCTAACCTGTCTTTTAACCTGCTTTTA
AACCAATATTTATAAACCTTGTTTTTAACCAGGGCTGCGCCCTGTGCGCGTGACCGCGCACGCCGAAGGG
GGGTGCCCCCCCTTCTCGAACCCTCCCGGCCCGCTAACGCGGGCCTCCCATCCCCCCAGGGGCTGCGCCC
CTCGGCCGCGAACGGCCTCACCCCAAAAATGGCAGCCAAGCTCCTAACATTTTATTAGAGAGCAGGCTAG
TTGCTTAGATACATGATCTTCAGGCCGTTATCTGTCAGGGCAAGCGAAAATTGGCCATTTATGACGACCA
ATGCCCCGCAGAAGCTCCCATCTTTGCCGCCATAGACGCCGCGCCCCCCTTTTGGGGTGTAGAACATCCT
TTTGCCAGATGTGGAAAAGAAGTTCGTTGTCCCATTGTTGGCAATGACGTAGTAGCCGGCGAAAGTGCGA
GACCCATTTGCGCTATATATAAGCCTACGATTTCCGTTGCGACTATTGTCGTAATTGGATGAACTATTAT
CGTAGTTGCTCTCAGAGTTGTCGTAATTTGATGGACTATTGTCGTAATTGCTTATGGAGTTGTCGTAGTT
GCTTGGAGAAATGTCGTAGTTGGATGGGGAGTAGTCATAGGGAAGACGAGCTTCATCCACTAAAACAATT
GGCAGGTCAGCAAGTGCCTGCCCCGATGCCATCGCAAGTACGAGGCTTAGAACCACCTTCAACAGATCGC
GCATAGTCTTCCCCAGCTCTCTAACGCTTGAGTTAAGCCGCGCCGCGAAGCGGCGTCGGCTTGAACGAAT
TGTTAGACATTATTTGCCGACTACCTTGGTGATCTCGCCTTTCACGTAGTGAACAAATTCTTCCAACTGA
TCTGCGCGCGAGGCCAAGCGATCTTCTTGTCCAAGATAAGCCTGCCTAGCTTCAAGTATGACGGGCTGAT
ACTGGGCCGGCAGGCGCTCCATTGCCCAGTCGGCAGCGACATCCTTCGGCGCGATTTTGCCGGTTACTGC
GCTGTACCAAATGCGGGACAACGTAAGCACTACATTTCGCTCATCGCCAGCCCAGTCGGGCGGCGAGTTC
CATAGCGTTAAGGTTTCATTTAGCGCCTCAAATAGATCCTGTTCAGGAACCGGATCAAAGAGTTCCTCCG
CCGCTGGACCTACCAAGGCAACGCTATGTTCTCTTGCTTTTGTCAGCAAGATAGCCAGATCAATGTCGAT
CGTGGCTGGCTCGAAGATACCTGCAAGAATGTCATTGCGCTGCCATTCTCCAAATTGCAGTTCGCGCTTA
GCTGGATAACGCCACGGAATGATGTCGTCGTGCACAACAATGGTGACTTCTACAGCGCGGAGAATCTCGC
TCTCTCCAGGGGAAGCCGAAGTTTCCAAAAGGTCGTTGATCAAAGCTCGCCGCGTTGTTTCATCAAGCCT
TACGGTCACCGTAACCAGCAAATCAATATCACTGTGTGGCTTCAGGCCGCCATCCACTGCGGAGCCGTAC
AAATGTACGGCCAGCAACGTCGGTTCGAGATGGCGCTCGATGACGCCAACTACCTCTGATAGTTGAGTCG
ATACTTCGGCGATCACCGCTTCCCTCATGATGTTTAACTCCTGAATTAAGCCGCGCCGCGAAGCGGTGTC
GGCTTGAATGAATTGTTAGGCGTCATCCTGTGCTCCCGAGAACCAGTACCAGTACATCGCTGTTTCGTTC
GAGACTTGAGGTCTAGTTTTATACGTGAACAGGTCAATGCCGCCGAGAGTAAAGCCACATTTTGCGTACA
AATTGCAGGCAGGTACATTGTTCGTTTGTGTCTCTAATCGTATGCCAAGGAGCTGTCTGCTTAGTGCCCA
CTTTTTCGCAAATTCGATGAGACTGTGCGCGACTCCTTTGCCTCGGTGCGTGTGCGACACAACAATGTGT
TCGATAGAGGCTAGATCGTTCCATGTTGAGTTGAGTTCAATCTTCCCGACAAGCTCTTGGTCGATGAATG
CGCCATAGCAAGCAGAGTCTTCATCAGAGTCATCATCCGAGATGTAATCCTTCCGGTAGGGGCTCACACT
TCTGGTAGATAGTTCAAAGCCTTGGTCGGATAGGTGCACATCGAACACTTCACGAACAATGAAATGGTTC
TCAGCATCCAATGTTTCCGCCACCTGCTCAGGGATCACCGAAATCTTCATATGACGCCTAACGCCTGGCA
CAGCGGATCGCAAACCTGGCGCGGCTTTTGGCACAAAAGGCGTGACAGGTTTGCGAATCCGTTGCTGCCA
CTTGTTTAATAGACTGGATGGAGGCGGATAAAGTTGCAGGACCACTTCTGCGCTCGGCCCTTCCGGCTGG
CTGGTTTATTGCTGATAAATCTGGAGCCGGTGAGCGTGGGTCTCGCGGTATCATTGCAGCACTGGGGCCA
GATGGTAAGCCCTCCCGTATCGTAGTTATCTACACGACGGGGAGTCAGGCAACTATGGATGAACGAAATA
GACAGATCGCTGAGATAGGTGCCTCACTGATTAAGCATTGGTAACTGTCAGACCAAGTTTACTCATATAT
ACTTTAGATTGATTTAAAACTTCATTTTTAATTTAAAAGGATCTAGGTGAAGATCCTTTTTGATAATCTC
ATGACCAAAATCCCTTAACGTGAGTTTTCGTTCCACTGAGCGTCAGACCCCGTAGAAAAGATCAAAGGAT
CTTCTTGATATCCTTTTTTTCTGCGCGTAATCTGCTGCTTGCAAACAAAAAAACCACCGCTACCAGCGGT
GGTTTGTTTGCCGGATCAAGAGCTACCAACTCTTTTTCCGAAGGTAACTGGCTTCAGCAGAGCGCAGATA
CCAAATACTGTCCTTCTAGTGTAGCCGTAGTTAGGCCACCACTTCAAGAACTCTGTAGCACCGCCTACAT
ACCTCGCTCTGCTAATCCTGTTACCAGTGGCTGCTGCCAGTGGCGATAAGTCGTGTCTTACCGGGTTGGA
CTCAAGACGATAGTTACCGGATAAGGCGCAGCGGTCGGGCTGAACGGGGGGTTCGTGCACACAGCCCAGC
TTGGAGCGAACGACCTACACCGAACTGAGATACCTACAGCGTGAGCTATGAGAAAGCGCCACGCTTCCCG
AAGGGAGAAAGGCGGACAGGTATCCGGTAAGCGGCAGGGTCGGAACAGGAGAGCGCACGAGGGAGCTTCC
AGGGGGAAACGCCTGGTATCTTTATAGTCCTGTCGGGTTTCGCCACCTCTGACTTGAGCGTCGATTTTTG
TGATGCTCGTCAGGGGGGCGGAGCCTATGGAAAAACGCCAGCAACGCGGCCTTTTTACGGTTCCTGGCCT
TTTGCTGGCCTTTTGCTCACATGTTCTTTCCTGCGTTATCCCCTGATTCTGTGGATAACCGTATTACCGC
CTTTGAGTGAGCTGATACCGCTCGCCGCAGCCGAACGACCGAGCGCAGCGAGTCAGTGAGCGAGGAAGCG
GAAGAGCGCCTGATGCGGTATTTTCTCCTTACGCATCTGTGCGGTATTTCACACCGCATATGAAGATCGG
CGGCAATAGCTTCTTAGCGCCATCCCGGCTGAGAAAGCCCAGTAAGGAAACAACTGTAGGTTCGAGTCGC
GAGATCCCCCGGAACCAAAGGAAGTAGGTTAAACCCGCTCCGATCAGGCCGAGCCACGCCAGGCCGAGAA
CATTGGTTCCTGTAGGCATCGGGATTGGCGGATCAAACACTAAAGCTACTGGAACGAGCAGAAGTCCTCC
GGCCGCCAGTTGCCAGGCGGTAAAGGTGAGCAGAGGCACGGGAGGTTGCCACTTGCGGGTCAGCACGGTT
CCGAACGCCATGGAAACCGCCCCCGCCAGGCCCGCTGCGACGCCGACAGGATCTAGCGCTGCGTTTGGTG
TCAACACCAACAGCGCCACGCCCGCAGTTCCGCAAATAGCCCCCAGGACCGCCATCAATCGTATCGGGCT
ACCTAGCAGAGCGGCAGAGATGAACACGACCATCAGCGGCTGCACAGCGCCTACCGTCGCCGCGACCCCG
CCCGGCAGGCGGTAGACCGAAATAAACAACAAGCTCCAGAATAGCGAAATATTAAGTGCGCCGAGGATGA
AGATGCGCATCCACCAGATTCCCGTTGGAATCTGTCGGACGATCATCACGAGCAATAAACCCGCCGGCAA
CGCCCGCAGCAGCATACCGGCGACCCCTCGGCCTCGCTGTTCGGGCTCCACGAAAACGCCGGACAGATGC
GCCTTGTGAGCGTCCTTGGGGCCGTCCTCCTGTTTGAAGACCGACAGCCCAATGATCTCGCCGTCGATGT
AGGCGCCGAATGCCACGGCATCTCGCAACCGTTCAGCGAACGCCTCCATGGGCTTTTTCTCCTCGTGCTC
GTAAACGGACCCGAACATCTCTGGAGCTTTCTTCAGGGCCGACAATCGGATCTCGCGGAAATCCTGCACG
TCGGCCGCTCCAAGCCGTCGAATCTGAGCCTTAATCACAATTGTCAATTTTAATCCTCTGTTTATCGGCA
GTTCGTAGAGCGCGCCGTGCGTCCCGAGCGATACTGAGCGAAGCAAGTGCGTCGAGCAGTGCCCGCTTGT
TCCTGAAATGCCAGTAAAGCGCTGGCTGCTGAACCCCCAGCCGGAACTGACCCCACAAGGCCCTAGCGTT
TGCAATGCACCAGGTCATCATTGACCCAGGCGTGTTCCACCAGGCCGCTGCCTCGCAACTCTTCGCAGGC
TTCGCCGACCTGCTCGCGCCACTTCTTCACGCGGGTGGAATCCGATCCGCACATGAGGCGGAAGGTTTCC
AGCTTGAGCGGGTACGGCTCCCGGTGCGAGCTGAAATAGTCGAACATCCGTCGGGCCGTCGGCGACAGCT
TGCGGTACTTCTCCCATATGAATTTCGTGTAGTGGTCGCCAGCAAACAGCACGACGATTTCCTCGTCGAT
CAGGACCTGGCAACGGGACGTTTTCTTGCCACGGTCCAGGACGCGGAAGCGGTGCAGCAGCGACACCGAT
TCCAGGTGCCCAACGCGGTCGGACGTGAAGCCCATCGCCGTCGCCTGTAGGCGCGACAGGCATTCCTCGG
CCTTCGTGTAATACCGGCCATTGATCGACCAGCCCAGGTCCTGGCAAAGCTCGTAGAACGTGAAGGTGAT
CGGCTCGCCGATAGGGGTGCGCTTCGCGTACTCCAACACCTGCTGCCACACCAGTTCGTCATCGTCGGCC
CGCAGCTCGACGCCGGTGTAGGTGATCTTCACGTCCTTGTTGACGTGGAAAATGACCTTGTTTTGCAGCG
CCTCGCGCGGGATTTTCTTGTTGCGCGTGGTGAACAGGGCAGAGCGGGCCGTGTCGTTTGGCATCGCTCG
CATCGTGTCCGGCCACGGCGCAATATCGAACAAGGAAAGCTGCATTTCCTTGATCTGCTGCTTCGTGTGT
TTCAGCAACGCGGCCTGCTTGGCCTCGCTGACCTGTTTTGCCAGGTCCTCGCCGGCGGTTTTTCGCTTCT
TGGTCGTCATAGTTCCTCGCGTGTCGATGGTCATCGACTTCGCCAAACCTGCCGCCTCCTGTTCGAGACG
ACGCGAACGCTCCACGGCGGCCGATGGCGCGGGCAGGGCAGGGGGAGCCAGTTGCACGCTGTCGCGCTCG
ATCTTGGCCGTAGCTTGCTGGACCATCGAGCCGACGGACTGGAAGGTTTCGCGGGGCGCACGCATGACGG
TGCGGCTTGCGATGGTTTCGGCATCCTCGGCGGAAAACCCCGCGTCGATCAGTTCTTGCCTGTATGCCTT
CCGGTCAAACGTCCGATTCATTCACCCTCCTTGCGGGATTGCCCCGACTCACGCCGGGGCAATGTGCCCT
TATTCCTGATTTGACCCGCCTGGTGCCTTGGTGTCCAGATAATCCACCTTATCGGCAATGAAGTCGGTCC
CGTAGACCGTCTGGCCGTCCTTCTCGTACTTGGTATTCCGAATCTTGCCCTGCACGAATACCAGCTCCGC
GAAGTCGCTCTTCTTGATGGAGCGCATGGGGACGTGCTTGGCAATCACGCGCACCCCCCGGCCGTTTTAG
CGGCTAAAAAAGTCATGGCTCTGCCCTCGGGCGGACCACGCCCATCATGACCTTGCCAAGCTCGTCCTGC
TTCTCTTCGATCTTCGCCAGCAGGGCGAGGATCGTGGCATCACCGAACCGCGCCGTGCGCGGGTCGTCGG
TGAGCCAGAGTTTCAGCAGGCCGCCCAGGCGGCCCAGGTCGCCATTGATGCGGGCCAGCTCGCGGACGTG
CTCATAGTCCACGACGCCCGTGATTTTGTAGCCCTGGCCGACGGCCAGCAGGTAGGCCGACAGGCTCATG
CCGGCCGCCGCCGCCTTTTCCTCAATCGCTCTTCGTTCGTCTGGAAGGCAGTACACCTTGATAGGTGGGC
TGCCCTTCCTGGTTGGGTAATGACTCCAACTTATTGATAGTGTTTTATGTTCAGATAATGCCCGATGACT
TTGTCATGCAGCTCCACCGATTTTGAGAACGACAGCGACTTCCGTCCCAGCCGTGCCAGGTGCTGCCTCA
GATTCAGGTTATGCCGCTCAATTCGCTGCGTATATCGCTTGCTGATTACGTGCAGCTTTCCCTTCAGGCG
GGATTCATACAGCGGCCAGCCATCCGTCATCCATATCACCACGTCAAAGGGTGACAGCAGGCTCATAAGA
CGCCCCAGCGTCGCCATAGTGCGTTCACCGAATACGTGCGCAACAACCGTCTTCCGGAGACTGTCATACG
CGTAAAACAGCCAGCGCTGGCGCGATTTAGCCCCGACATAGCCCCACTGTTCGTCCATTTCCGCGCAGAC
GATGACGTCACTGCCCGGCTGTATGCGCGAGGTTACCGACTGCGGCCTGAGTTTTTTAAGTGACGTAAAA
TCGTGTTGAGGCCAACGCCCATAATGCGGGCTGTTGCCCGGCATCCAACGCCATTCATGGCCATATCAAT
GATTTTCTGGTGCGTACCGGGTTGAGAAGCGGTGTAAGTGAACTGCAGTTGCCATGTTTTACGGCAGTGA
GAGCAGAGATAGCGCTGATGTCCGGCGGTGCTTTTGCCGTTACGCACCACCCCGTCAGTAGCTGAACAGG
AGGGACAGCTGATAGAAACAGAAGCCACTGGAGCACCTCAAAAACACCATCATACACTAAATCAGTAAGT
TGGCAGCATCACCCCTGGTTGGCTTGGTTTCATCAGCCATCCGCTTGCCCTCATCTGTTACGCCGGCGGT
AGCCGGCCAGCCTCGCAGAGCAGGATTCCCGTTGAGCACCGCCAGGTGCGAATAAGGGACAGTGAAGAAG
GAACACCCGCTCGCGGGTGGGCCTACTTCACCTATCCTGCCCGGCTGACGCCGTTGGATACACCAAGGAA
AGTCTACACGAACCCTTTGGCAAAATCCTGTATATCGTGCGAAAAAGGATGGATATACCGAAAAAATCGC
TATAATGACCCCGAAGCAGGGTTATGCAGCGGAAAAGATCC
